>Addgene plasmid #129370 | pRSET QUEEN7mu R99A | addgene full sequence | sequence record 259975 | Addgene NGS Result
TAATACGACTCACTATAGGGAGACCACAACGGTTTCCCTCTAGAAATAATTTTGTTTAACTTTAAGAAGG
AGATATACATATGCGGGGTTCTCATCATCATCATCATCATGGTATGGCTAGCATGACTGGTGGACAGCAA
ATGGGTCGGGATCTGTACGACGATGACGATAAGGATCCGATGAAAACGATCCACGTGAGCGTCACTACTC
CTGATGGCCCGGTGTACGAAGACGATGTTGAAATGGTCAGCGTCAAAGCGAAAAGCGGCGAGCTCGGCAT
TTTGCCGGGGCACATTCCGCTTAAGGCCCCGCTCGAGATCAGCGCGGCCCGGCTGAAAAAAGGCGGCAAA
ACGCAATACATTGCCGTCAGCGGCGGCAATTTGGAAGTCCGCCCGGACAAAGTGACGATTAACGCTCAAG
CTGCTGAACGGGCGGAGGACATTGACGTCCTCCGCGCCAAAGCGGCGAAAGAGGCGGCGGAGCGCCGCCT
GCAAAGCCAGACCCGTTACAACAGCCACAACGTCTATATCATGGCCGACAAGCAGAAGAACGGCATCAAG
GTGAACTTCAAGATCCGCCACAACATCGAGGACGGCAGCGTGCAGCTCGCCGACCACTACCAGCAGAACA
CCCCCATCGGCGACGGCCCCGTGCTGCTGCCCGACAACCACTACCTGAGCACCCAGTCCAAGCTGAGCAA
AGACCCCAACGAGAAGCGCGATCACATGGTCCTGCTGGAGTTCGTGACCGCCGCCGGGATCACTCTCGGC
ATGGACGAGCTGTACAAGGGTGGCACCGGAGGGAGCATGGTGAGCAAGGGCGAGGAGCTGTTCACCGGGG
TGGTGCCCATCCTGGTCGAGCTGGACGGCGACGTAAACGGCCACAAGTTCAGCGTGTCCGGCGAGGGCGA
GGGCGATGCCACCTACGGCAAGCTGACCCTGAAGTTCATCTGCACCACCGGCAAGCTGCCCGTGCCCTGG
CCCACCCTCGTGACCACCCTGACCTACGGCGTGCAGTGCTTCAGCCGCTACCCCGACCACATGAAGCAGC
ACGACTTCTTCAAGTCCGCCATGCCCGAAGGCTACGTCCAGGAGCGCACCATCTTCTTCAAGGACGACGG
CAACTACAAGACCCGCGCCGAGGTGAAGTTCGAGGGCGACACCCTGGTGAACCGCATCGAGCTGAAGGGC
ATCGACTTCAAGGAGGACGGCAACATCCTGGGGCACAAGCTGGAGTACAACCTGGGTGACATCGACTTCA
AACGGGCCGAACTGGCGTTAAAACGCGCCATGAACCGTTTGAGCGTTGCGGAAATGAAGTGAATTCGAAG
CTTGATCCGGCTGCTAACAAAGCCCGAAAGGAAGCTGAGTTGGCTGCTGCCACCGCTGAGCAATAACTAG
CATAACCCCTTGGGGCCTCTAAACGGGTCTTGAGGGGTTTTTTGCTGAAAGGAGGAACTATATCCGGATC
TGGCGTAATAGCGAAGAGGCCCGCACCGATCGCCCTTCCCAACAGTTGCGCAGCCTGAATGGCGAATGGG
[124 nt withheld, positions 1541-1664]
C
[91 nt withheld, positions 1666-1756]
A
[49 nt withheld, positions 1758-1806]
CCTTTGACGTTGGAGTCCACGTTCTTT
[37 nt withheld, positions 1834-1870]
ACCCTATCTCGGTCTATTCTTTTGATTTATAAGGGATTTTGCCGATTTCGGCCTATTGGTTAAAAAATGA
GCTGATTTAACAAAAATTTAACGCGAATTTTAACAAAATATTAACGCTTACAATTTAGGTGGCACTTTTC
GGGGAAATGTGCGCGGAACCCCTATTTGTTTATTTTTCTAAATACATTCAAATATGTATCCGCTCATGAG
ACAATAACCCTGATAAATGCTTCAATAATATTGAAAAAGGAAGAGTATGAGTATTCAACATTTCCGTGTC
GCCCTTATTCCCTTTTTTGCGGCATTTTGCCTTCCTGTTTTTGCTCACCCAGAAACGCTGGTGAAAGTAA
AAGATGCTGAAGATCAGTTGGGTGCACGAGTGGGTTACATCGAACTGGATCTCAACAGCGGTAAGATCCT
TGAGAGTTTTCGCCCCGAAGAACGTTTTCCAATGATGAGCACTTTTAAAGTTCTGCTATGTGGCGCGGTA
TTATCCCGTATTGACGCCGGGCAAGAGCAACTCGGTCGCCGCATACACTATTCTCAGAATGACTTGGTTG
AGTACTCACCAGTCACAGAAAAGCATCTTACGGATGGCATGACAGTAAGAGAATTATGCAGTGCTGCCAT
AACCATGAGTGATAACACTGCGGCCAACTTACTTCTGACAACGATCGGAGGACCGAAGGAGCTAACCGCT
TTTTTGCACAACATGGGGGATCATGTAACTCGCCTTGATCGTTGGGAACCGGAGCTGAATGAAGCCATAC
CAAACGACGAGCGTGACACCACGATGCCTGTAGCAATGGCAACAACGTTGCGCAAACTATTAACTGGCGA
ACTACTTACTCTAGCTTCCCGGCAACAATTAATAGACTGGATGGAGGCGGATAAAGTTGCAGGACCACTT
CTGCGCTCGGCCCTTCCGGCTGGCTGGTTTATTGCTGATAAATCTGGAGCCGGTGAGCGTGGGTCTCGCG
GTATCATTGCAGCACTGGGGCCAGATGGTAAGCCCTCCCGTATCGTAGTTATCTACACGACGGGGAGTCA
GGCAACTATGGATGAACGAAATAGACAGATCGCTGAGATAGGTGCCTCACTGATTAAGCATTGGTAACTG
TCAGACCAAGTTTACTCATATATACTTTAGATTGATTTAAAACTTCATTTTTAATTTAAAAGGATCTAGG
TGAAGATCCTTTTTGATAATCTCATGACCAAAATCCCTTAACGTGAGTTTTCGTTCCACTGAGCGTCAGA
CCCCGTAGAAAAGATCAAAGGATCTTCTTGAGATCCTTTTTTTCTGCGCGTAATCTGCTGCTTGCAAACA
AAAAAACCACCGCTACCAGCGGTGGTTTGTTTGCCGGATCAAGAGCTACCAACTCTTTTTCCGAAGGTAA
CTGGCTTCAGCAGAGCGCAGATACCAAATACTGTTCTTCTAGTGTAGCCGTAGTTAGGCCACCACTTCAA
GAACTCTGTAGCACCGCCTACATACCTCGCTCTGCTAATCCTGTTACCAGTGGCTGCTGCCAGTGGCGAT
AAGTCGTGTCTTACCGGGTTGGACTCAAGACGATAGTTACCGGATAAGGCGCAGCGGTCGGGCTGAACGG
GGGGTTCGTGCACACAGCCCAGCTTGGAGCGAACGACCTACACCGAACTGAGATACCTACAGCGTGAGCT
ATGAGAAAGCGCCACGCTTCCCGAAGGGAGAAAGGCGGACAGGTATCCGGTAAGCGGCAGGGTCGGAACA
GGAGAGCGCACGAGGGAGCTTCCAGGGGGAAACGCCTGGTATCTTTATAGTCCTGTCGGGTTTCGCCACC
TCTGACTTGAGCGTCGATTTTTGTGATGCTCGTCAGGGGGGCGGAGCCTATGGAAAAACGCCAGCAACGC
GGCCTTTTTACGGTTCCTGGCCTTTTGCTGGCCTTTTGCTCACATGTTCTTTCCTGCGTTATCCCCTGAT
TCTGTGGATAACCGTATTACCGCCTTTGAGTGAGCTGATACCGCTCGCCGCAGCCGAACGACCGAGCGCA
GCGAGTCAGTGAGCGAGGAAGCGGAAGAGCGCCCAATACGCAAACCGCCTCTCCCCGCGCGTTGGCCGAT
TCATTAATGCAGGATCTCGATCCCGCGAAAT
Features (pLannotate 1.2.2; 16 found; start..end, strand, type, name):
      1..19      +  promoter       T7 promoter: promoter for bacteriophage T7 RNA polymerase
     51..73      +  RBS            RBS: efficient ribosome binding site from bacteriophage T7 gene 10 (Olins and Rangwala, 1989)
     93..113     +  CDS            capTEV™ (fragment): composite tag for in vivo biotinylation, TEV protease cleavage, and 6xHis tagging
    114..146     +  CDS            T7 tag (gene 10 leader): leader peptide from bacteriophage T7 gene 10 promotes efficient translation in E. coli
    150..173     +  CDS            Xpress™ tag: Xpress™ epitope tag, including an enterokinase recognition and cleavage site
    180..500     +  CDS            atpC (fragment): ATPE_GEOKA - Experimental evidence at protein level: Swiss-Prot protein existence level 1. Produces ATP from ADP in the presence of a proton gradient across the membrane. From Geobacillus kaustophilus (strain HTA426).
    519..1241    +  CDS            cEGFP: cEGFP is a basic (constitutively fluorescent) green fluorescent protein published in 2008, derived from Aequorea victoria.
   1248..1319    +  CDS            atpC (fragment): ATPE_BACP3 - Experimental evidence at protein level: Swiss-Prot protein existence level 1. Produces ATP from ADP in the presence of a proton gradient across the membrane. From Bacillus sp. (strain PS3).
   1340..1389    +  CDS            SET1 (fragment): solubility-enhancement tag derived from T7 phage gene 10B
   1397..1444    +  terminator     T7 terminator: transcription terminator for bacteriophage T7 RNA polymerase
   1470..1536    +  CDS            lacZα (fragment): LacZα fragment of β-galactosidase; lacZ fragment
   1541..1969    +  rep_origin     f1 ori (sequence partly withheld): f1 bacteriophage origin of replication; arrow indicates direction of (+) strand synthesis
   2022..2126    +  promoter       AmpR promoter: bla
   2127..2987    +  CDS            AmpR: β-lactamase; bla; confers resistance to ampicillin, carbenicillin, and related antibiotics
   3158..3746    +  rep_origin     ori: high-copy-number ColE1/pMB1/pBR322/pUC origin of replication
   3929..3982    +  CDS            lacI (fragment): lac repressor; lacI; The lac repressor binds to the lac operator to inhibit transcription in E. coli. This inhibition can be relieved by adding lactose or isopropyl-β-D-thiogalactopyranoside (IPTG).
