[The description below was written by a language model from this plasmid's Addgene catalogue record and pLannotate feature annotations shown in this document.]
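Description:
pRSET QUEEN7mu R99A is a bacterial expression plasmid of about 4 kb built on the pRSET B backbone. It carries a point mutant (R99A) of the genetically encoded fluorescent ATP indicator QUEEN-7mu. It is maintained at high copy in E. coli through a ColE1/pUC-type origin and selected with ampicillin via the β-lactamase gene under its own promoter. An f1 phage origin is also present, which in principle permits single-stranded DNA production. The short lacZα and lacI fragments in the annotation appear to be backbone remnants rather than functional elements.

Expression is driven by a T7 promoter with the phage T7 gene 10 ribosome binding site and ends at a T7 terminator, so it requires a host that supplies T7 RNA polymerase. The open reading frame begins with the standard pRSET N-terminal leader. This includes a His-tag region (annotated as a capTEV fragment), the T7 gene 10 leader peptide and the Xpress epitope with its enterokinase cleavage site, which allow affinity purification, detection and tag removal. The sensor follows: a circularly permuted EGFP inserted between two segments of the bacterial F-type ATP synthase ε subunit (atpC), annotated as matching thermophilic Geobacillus/Bacillus PS3 sequences. In this design, ATP binding to the ε subunit changes its conformation and alters the fluorescence of the embedded cpEGFP.

The record describes the insert only as a mutant of QUEEN-7mu and does not state the functional consequence of R99A. The associated work concerns quantitative ATP imaging with QUEEN indicators. The plasmid is therefore suited to producing recombinant mutant protein for in vitro characterisation alongside the parental sensor.
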