Addgene plasmid #129370: pRSET QUEEN7mu R99A
Purpose: mutant of QUEEN-7mu
Depositing lab: Yasushi Okada. Depositing organization: RIKEN Center for Biosystems Dynamics Research, Kobe. Publication: Live cell imaging of metabolic heterogeneity by quantitative fluorescent ATP indicator protein, QUEEN-37C. Yaginuma H, Okada Y. bioRxiv 2021.10.08.463131 10.1101/2021.10.08.463131.
Backbone
  Vector backbone: pRSET B
  Vector type: Bacterial Expression
Growth in bacteria
  Bacterial resistance: Ampicillin, 100 μg/mL
  Growth temperature: 37°C
  Growth strain: DH5alpha
  Copy number: High Copy
Gene/Insert
  Gene/Insert name: QUEEN7mu R99A
  Species: Synthetic
  Cloning method: Restriction Enzyme; 5′ cloning site Unknown (unknown if destroyed)
Terms and licenses: Academic/Nonprofit Terms; Industry Terms: Not Available to Industry
Depositor comments: Depositor Adm #1220 . Please visit https://www.biorxiv.org/content/10.1101/2021.10.08.463131v1 for bioRxiv preprint.
How to cite: pRSET QUEEN7mu R99A was a gift from Yasushi Okada (Addgene plasmid # 129370 ; http://n2t.net/addgene:129370 ; RRID:Addgene_129370)
